Addgene plasmid #27297: pAMPK alpha1 full length
Depositing lab: Morris Birnbaum. Depositing organization: University of Pennsylvania.
Backbone
  Vector backbone: pcDNA3.1/Hygro
  Backbone manufacturer: Invitrogen
  Backbone size w/o insert (bp): 5600
  Total vector size (bp): 7300
  Vector type: Mammalian Expression
  Selectable markers: Hygromycin
Growth in bacteria
  Bacterial resistance: Ampicillin, 100 μg/mL
  Growth temperature: 37°C
  Growth strain: XL1 Blue
  Copy number: High Copy
Gene/Insert
  Gene/Insert name: AMPK alpha1 (alt names: AMP activated protein kinase; Prkaa1)
  Species: M. musculus (mouse)
  Insert size (bp): 1700
  Entrez Gene: Prkaa1 (a.k.a. AMPKalpha1, C130083N04Rik)
  Tag / fusion protein: his (N terminal on insert)
  Cloning method: Restriction Enzyme; 5′ cloning site KpnI (not destroyed); 3′ cloning site NotI (not destroyed)
  Sequencing primers: 5′ TAATACGACTCACTATAGGG; 3′ TAGAAGGCACAGTCGAGG
Resource information
  A portion of this plasmid was derived from a plasmid made by: Peter Leland Dept. of Biochemistry Univ of Wisconsin, Madison 433 Babcock Dr. Madison, WI 53704
Terms and licenses: Academic/Nonprofit Terms; Industry Terms: Not Available to Industry
How to cite: pAMPK alpha1 full length was a gift from Morris Birnbaum (Addgene plasmid # 27297 ; http://n2t.net/addgene:27297 ; RRID:Addgene_27297)
