[The description below was written by a language model from this plasmid's Addgene catalogue record and pLannotate feature annotations shown in this document.]
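Description:
pAMPK alpha1 full length is a mammalian expression plasmid of about 7.3 kb, built on the Invitrogen pcDNA3.1/Hygro backbone. It carries the full-length mouse Prkaa1 coding sequence, which encodes the alpha1 catalytic subunit of AMP-activated protein kinase, the cellular energy-sensing kinase. The roughly 1.7 kb insert was cloned between KpnI and NotI sites, both of which are retained. Transcription is driven by the human cytomegalovirus immediate-early enhancer and promoter and terminated by the bovine growth hormone polyadenylation signal. A T7 promoter lies between the CMV promoter and the open reading frame, which would also allow in vitro transcription and provides a sequencing primer site. The catalogue lists an N-terminal His tag. The feature table is consistent with this, showing a polyhistidine stretch (annotated as a partial 8xHis match) followed by a TEV protease cleavage site directly upstream of Prkaa1, so the tag could in principle be removed after affinity purification.

In bacteria, the plasmid is maintained through a high-copy ColE1/pUC-type origin and selected with the ampicillin resistance gene. An f1 origin is also present. For stable selection in mammalian cells, an SV40 early promoter drives the hygromycin phosphotransferase gene, followed by the SV40 polyadenylation signal. Several short annotations, namely the HIV-1 LTR, ble, lacI, bom and an extra SV40 promoter fragment, are partial matches that most likely reflect backbone sequence similarity rather than functional elements. The record does not state a specific purpose, but the design suits transient or stable overexpression of tagged AMPK alpha1 in mammalian cells, with detection or pull-down through the His tag.
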