Features (pLannotate 1.2.2; 22 found; start..end, strand, type, name):
      4..37      +  LTR            5' LTR (truncated) (fragment): truncated 5' long terminal repeat (LTR) from HIV-1
     53..71      +  promoter       T7 promoter: promoter for bacteriophage T7 RNA polymerase
    123..142     +  CDS            8xHis (fragment): 8xHis affinity tag
    164..184     +  CDS            TEV site: tobacco etch virus (TEV) protease recognition and cleavage site
    185..1831    +  CDS            Prkaa1: AAPK1_MOUSE - Experimental evidence at protein level: Swiss-Prot protein existence level 1. Catalytic subunit of AMP-activated protein kinase (AMPK), an energy sensor protein kinase that plays a key role in regulating cellular energy metabolism. In response to reduction of intracellular ATP levels, AMPK activates energy-producing pathways and inhibits energy-consuming processes: inhibits protein, carbohydrate and lipid biosynthesis, as well as cell growth and proliferation. AMPK acts via direct phosphorylation of metabolic enzymes, and by longer-term effects via phosphorylation of transcriptio
   1897..2121    +  polyA_signal   bGH poly(A) signal: bovine growth hormone polyadenylation signal
   2125..2146    +  promoter       SV40 promoter (fragment): SV40 enhancer and early promoter
   2167..2595    +  rep_origin     f1 ori (sequence partly withheld): f1 bacteriophage origin of replication; arrow indicates direction of (+) strand synthesis
   2609..2938    +  promoter       SV40 promoter: SV40 enhancer and early promoter
   2987..4012    +  CDS            HygR: aminoglycoside phosphotransferase from E. coli; aph(4)-Ia; confers resistance to hygromycin
   4022..4147    +  CDS            ble (fragment): BLE_KLEPN - Experimental evidence at protein level: Swiss-Prot protein existence level 1. Binding protein with a strong affinity to the bleomycin family of antibiotics. Binds to CL990; an antimitotic-antibiotic compound. From Klebsiella pneumoniae.
   4142..4263    +  polyA_signal   SV40 poly(A) signal: SV40 polyadenylation signal
   4336..4352    -  protein_bind   lac operator: The lac repressor binds to the lac operator to inhibit transcription in E. coli. This inhibition can be relieved by adding lactose or isopropyl-β-D-thiogalactopyranoside (IPTG). lac repressor encoded by lacI
   4360..4390    -  promoter       lac promoter: promoter for the E. coli lac operon
   4405..4426    -  protein_bind   CAP binding site: CAP binding activates transcription in the presence of cAMP. E. coli catabolite activator protein
   4439..4531    -  CDS            lacI (fragment): lac repressor; lacI; The lac repressor binds to the lac operator to inhibit transcription in E. coli. This inhibition can be relieved by adding lactose or isopropyl-β-D-thiogalactopyranoside (IPTG).
   4714..5302    -  rep_origin     ori: high-copy-number ColE1/pMB1/pBR322/pUC origin of replication
   5473..6333    -  CDS            AmpR: β-lactamase; bla; confers resistance to ampicillin, carbenicillin, and related antibiotics
   6334..6438    -  promoter       AmpR promoter: bla
   6497..6549    -  misc_feature   bom (fragment): basis of mobility region from pBR322
   6704..7083    +  enhancer       CMV enhancer: human cytomegalovirus immediate early enhancer
   7084..8       +  promoter       CMV promoter (across the origin): human cytomegalovirus (CMV) immediate early promoter
>Addgene plasmid #27297 | pAMPK alpha1 full length | addgene full sequence | sequence record 137647 | Addgene NGS Result
GCAGAGCTCTCTGGCTAACTAGAGAACCCACTGCTTACTGGCTTATCGAAATTAATACGACTCACTATAG
GGAGACCCAAGCTGGCTAGCGTTTAAACTTAAGCTTGGTACCATGGGGTACTACCATCACCATCACCATC
ACGATTACGATATCCCAACGACCGAAAACCTGTATTTTCAGGGCGCCATGGCCGAGAAGCAGAAACACGA
CGGGCGGGTGAAGATCGGCCACTACATCCTGGGGGACACGCTTGGTGTCGGCACCTTCGGGAAAGTGAAG
GTGGGCAAGCACGAGTTGACCGGACATAAAGTGGCTGTGAAGATACTCAACCGGCAGAAGATTCGGAGCC
TTGACGTGGTGGGAAAAATCCGCCGGGAGATTCAGAACCTGAAGCTGTTCAGGCACCCTCACATCATCAA
ACTGTACCAGGTCATCAGTACACCATCTGATATTTTCATGGTGATGGAATATGTCTCTGGAGGAGAGCTA
TTTGATTATATCTGTAAAAATGGAAGGTTGGACGAAAAGGAAAGCCGCCGTCTGTTCCAGCAGATCCTTT
CCGGTGTGGATTATTGTCACAGGCATATGGTGGTCCACAGAGATTTGAAACCTGAGAACGTCCTGCTTGA
TGCACACATGAATGCAAAGATAGCCGACTTTGGTCTTTCAAACATGATGTCAGATGGTGAATTTTTAAGA
ACAAGCTGTGGCTCACCCAATTATGCCGCACCAGAAGTCATTTCAGGAAGATTGTACGCAGGCCCCGAGG
TGGACATCTGGAGCAGCGGGGTCATTCTCTATGCTTTGCTGTGTGGAACCCTCCCTTTTGATGATGACCA
TGTGCCAACTCTTTTTAAGAAGATATGTGATGGGATCTTTTATACCCCTCAGTACTTAAACCCTTCAGTA
ATCAGCCTTTTGAAACATATGCTGCAGGTGGATCCCATGAAGAGGGCCGCAATAAAAGATATCAGGGAAC
ACGAGTGGTTTAAACAGGACCTTCCGAAGTATCTCTTTCCTGAGGACCCATCTTATAGTTCAACCATGAT
CGATGACGAAGCCTTGAAAGAAGTGTGTGAGAAGTTCGAGTGTTCGGAGGAGGAGGTCCTCAGCTGCCTG
TACAACAGAAACCACCAGGACCCACTAGCCGTCGCCTACCACCTCATCATAGACAACAGGAGAATAATGA
ATGAAGCCAAAGATTTCTACCTAGCAACCAGCCCACCTGACTCTTTCCTGGACGACCACCATTTAACTCG
GCCTCACCCTGAAAGAGTACCGTTCTTGGTTGCCGAAACACCACGGGCCCGGCACACCCTGGATGAATTA
AACCCACAGAAATCCAAACACCAAGGTGTACGGAAGGCAAAATGGCATTTGGGAATTCGAAGTCAAAGCC
GACCCAATGATATCATGGCAGAAGTTTGTAGAGCAATCAAGCAGTTGGATTATGAATGGAAGGTTGTAAA
CCCCTATTATTTGCGTGTACGAAGGAAGAATCCTGTGACAAGCACATTTTCCAAAATGAGTCTACAGCTA
TACCAAGTGGATAGTAGGACTTACTTGTTGGATTTCCGTAGTATTGATGATGAGATTACAGAAGCCAAAT
CAGGGACTGCTACTCCACAGAGATCGGGATCCATCAGCAACTATCGATCTTGCCAAAGGAGTGACTCTGA
TGCCGAAGCTCAAGGAAAGCCCTCAGACGTCTCCCTTACCTCATCTGTCACCTCCCTCGACTCCTCCCCT
GTCGACGTAGCTCCAAGACCAGGAAGTCATACAATAGAATTTTTTGAAATGTGTGCAAATCTAATTAAAA
TTCTTGCACAGTAACCCGGGACTAGTGCGGCCGCTCGAGTCTAGAGGGCCCGTTTAAACCCGCTGATCAG
CCTCGACTGTGCCTTCTAGTTGCCAGCCATCTGTTGTTTGCCCCTCCCCCGTGCCTTCCTTGACCCTGGA
AGGTGCCACTCCCACTGTCCTTTCCTAATAAAATGAGGAAATTGCATCGCATTGTCTGAGTAGGTGTCAT
TCTATTCTGGGGGGTGGGGTGGGGCAGGACAGCAAGGGGGAGGATTGGGAAGACAATAGCAGGCATGCTG
GGGATGCGGTGGGCTCTATGGCTTCTGAGGCGGAAAGAACCAGCTGGGGCTCTAGGGGGTATCCCC
[124 nt withheld, positions 2167-2290]
C
[91 nt withheld, positions 2292-2382]
A
[49 nt withheld, positions 2384-2432]
CCTTTGACGTTGGAGTCCACGTTCTTT
[37 nt withheld, positions 2460-2496]
ACCCTATCTCGGTCTATTCTTTTGATTTATAAGGGATTTTGCCGATTTCGGCCTATTGGTTAAAAAATGA
GCTGATTTAACAAAAATTTAACGCGAATTAATTCTGTGGAATGTGTGTCAGTTAGGGTGTGGAAAGTCCC
CAGGCTCCCCAGCAGGCAGAAGTATGCAAAGCATGCATCTCAATTAGTCAGCAACCAGGTGTGGAAAGTC
CCCAGGCTCCCCAGCAGGCAGAAGTATGCAAAGCATGCATCTCAATTAGTCAGCAACCATAGTCCCGCCC
CTAACTCCGCCCATCCCGCCCCTAACTCCGCCCAGTTCCGCCCATTCTCCGCCCCATGGCTGACTAATTT
TTTTTATTTATGCAGAGGCCGAGGCCGCCTCTGCCTCTGAGCTATTCCAGAAGTAGTGAGGAGGCTTTTT
TGGAGGCCTAGGCTTTTGCAAAAAGCTCCCGGGAGCTTGTATATCCATTTTCGGATCTGATCAGCACGTG
ATGAAAAAGCCTGAACTCACCGCGACGTCTGTCGAGAAGTTTCTGATCGAAAAGTTCGACAGCGTCTCCG
ACCTGATGCAGCTCTCGGAGGGCGAAGAATCTCGTGCTTTCAGCTTCGATGTAGGAGGGCGTGGATATGT
CCTGCGGGTAAATAGCTGCGCCGATGGTTTCTACAAAGATCGTTATGTTTATCGGCACTTTGCATCGGCC
GCGCTCCCGATTCCGGAAGTGCTTGACATTGGGGAATTCAGCGAGAGCCTGACCTATTGCATCTCCCGCC
GTGCACAGGGTGTCACGTTGCAAGACCTGCCTGAAACCGAACTGCCCGCTGTTCTGCAGCCGGTCGCGGA
GGCCATGGATGCGATCGCTGCGGCCGATCTTAGCCAGACGAGCGGGTTCGGCCCATTCGGACCGCAAGGA
ATCGGTCAATACACTACATGGCGTGATTTCATATGCGCGATTGCTGATCCCCATGTGTATCACTGGCAAA
CTGTGATGGACGACACCGTCAGTGCGTCCGTCGCGCAGGCTCTCGATGAGCTGATGCTTTGGGCCGAGGA
CTGCCCCGAAGTCCGGCACCTCGTGCACGCGGATTTCGGCTCCAACAATGTCCTGACGGACAATGGCCGC
ATAACAGCGGTCATTGACTGGAGCGAGGCGATGTTCGGGGATTCCCAATACGAGGTCGCCAACATCTTCT
TCTGGAGGCCGTGGTTGGCTTGTATGGAGCAGCAGACGCGCTACTTCGAGCGGAGGCATCCGGAGCTTGC
AGGATCGCCGCGGCTCCGGGCGTATATGCTCCGCATTGGTCTTGACCAACTCTATCAGAGCTTGGTTGAC
GGCAATTTCGATGATGCAGCTTGGGCGCAGGGTCGATGCGACGCAATCGTCCGATCCGGAGCCGGGACTG
TCGGGCGTACACAAATCGCCCGCAGAAGCGCGGCCGTCTGGACCGATGGCTGTGTAGAAGTACTCGCCGA
TAGTGGAAACCGACGCCCCAGCACTCGTCCGAGGGCAAAGGAATAGCACGTGCTACGAGATTTCGATTCC
ACCGCCGCCTTCTATGAAAGGTTGGGCTTCGGAATCGTTTTCCGGGACGCCGGCTGGATGATCCTCCAGC
GCGGGGATCTCATGCTGGAGTTCTTCGCCCACCCCAACTTGTTTATTGCAGCTTATAATGGTTACAAATA
AAGCAATAGCATCACAAATTTCACAAATAAAGCATTTTTTTCACTGCATTCTAGTTGTGGTTTGTCCAAA
CTCATCAATGTATCTTATCATGTCTGTATACCGTCGACCTCTAGCTAGAGCTTGGCGTAATCATGGTCAT
AGCTGTTTCCTGTGTGAAATTGTTATCCGCTCACAATTCCACACAACATACGAGCCGGAAGCATAAAGTG
TAAAGCCTGGGGTGCCTAATGAGTGAGCTAACTCACATTAATTGCGTTGCGCTCACTGCCCGCTTTCCAG
TCGGGAAACCTGTCGTGCCAGCTGCATTAATGAATCGGCCAACGCGCGGGGAGAGGCGGTTTGCGTATTG
GGCGCTCTTCCGCTTCCTCGCTCACTGACTCGCTGCGCTCGGTCGTTCGGCTGCGGCGAGCGGTATCAGC
TCACTCAAAGGCGGTAATACGGTTATCCACAGAATCAGGGGATAACGCAGGAAAGAACATGTGAGCAAAA
GGCCAGCAAAAGGCCAGGAACCGTAAAAAGGCCGCGTTGCTGGCGTTTTTCCATAGGCTCCGCCCCCCTG
ACGAGCATCACAAAAATCGACGCTCAAGTCAGAGGTGGCGAAACCCGACAGGACTATAAAGATACCAGGC
GTTTCCCCCTGGAAGCTCCCTCGTGCGCTCTCCTGTTCCGACCCTGCCGCTTACCGGATACCTGTCCGCC
TTTCTCCCTTCGGGAAGCGTGGCGCTTTCTCATAGCTCACGCTGTAGGTATCTCAGTTCGGTGTAGGTCG
TTCGCTCCAAGCTGGGCTGTGTGCACGAACCCCCCGTTCAGCCCGACCGCTGCGCCTTATCCGGTAACTA
TCGTCTTGAGTCCAACCCGGTAAGACACGACTTATCGCCACTGGCAGCAGCCACTGGTAACAGGATTAGC
AGAGCGAGGTATGTAGGCGGTGCTACAGAGTTCTTGAAGTGGTGGCCTAACTACGGCTACACTAGAAGAA
CAGTATTTGGTATCTGCGCTCTGCTGAAGCCAGTTACCTTCGGAAAAAGAGTTGGTAGCTCTTGATCCGG
CAAACAAACCACCGCTGGTAGCGGTGGTTTTTTTGTTTGCAAGCAGCAGATTACGCGCAGAAAAAAAGGA
TCTCAAGAAGATCCTTTGATCTTTTCTACGGGGTCTGACGCTCAGTGGAACGAAAACTCACGTTAAGGGA
TTTTGGTCATGAGATTATCAAAAAGGATCTTCACCTAGATCCTTTTAAATTAAAAATGAAGTTTTAAATC
AATCTAAAGTATATATGAGTAAACTTGGTCTGACAGTTACCAATGCTTAATCAGTGAGGCACCTATCTCA
GCGATCTGTCTATTTCGTTCATCCATAGTTGCCTGACTCCCCGTCGTGTAGATAACTACGATACGGGAGG
GCTTACCATCTGGCCCCAGTGCTGCAATGATACCGCGAGACCCACGCTCACCGGCTCCAGATTTATCAGC
AATAAACCAGCCAGCCGGAAGGGCCGAGCGCAGAAGTGGTCCTGCAACTTTATCCGCCTCCATCCAGTCT
ATTAATTGTTGCCGGGAAGCTAGAGTAAGTAGTTCGCCAGTTAATAGTTTGCGCAACGTTGTTGCCATTG
CTACAGGCATCGTGGTGTCACGCTCGTCGTTTGGTATGGCTTCATTCAGCTCCGGTTCCCAACGATCAAG
GCGAGTTACATGATCCCCCATGTTGTGCAAAAAAGCGGTTAGCTCCTTCGGTCCTCCGATCGTTGTCAGA
AGTAAGTTGGCCGCAGTGTTATCACTCATGGTTATGGCAGCACTGCATAATTCTCTTACTGTCATGCCAT
CCGTAAGATGCTTTTCTGTGACTGGTGAGTACTCAACCAAGTCATTCTGAGAATAGTGTATGCGGCGACC
GAGTTGCTCTTGCCCGGCGTCAATACGGGATAATACCGCGCCACATAGCAGAACTTTAAAAGTGCTCATC
ATTGGAAAACGTTCTTCGGGGCGAAAACTCTCAAGGATCTTACCGCTGTTGAGATCCAGTTCGATGTAAC
CCACTCGTGCACCCAACTGATCTTCAGCATCTTTTACTTTCACCAGCGTTTCTGGGTGAGCAAAAACAGG
AAGGCAAAATGCCGCAAAAAAGGGAATAAGGGCGACACGGAAATGTTGAATACTCATACTCTTCCTTTTT
CAATATTATTGAAGCATTTATCAGGGTTATTGTCTCATGAGCGGATACATATTTGAATGTATTTAGAAAA
ATAAACAAATAGGGGTTCCGCGCACATTTCCCCGAAAAGTGCCACCTGACGTCGACGGATCGGGAGATCT
CCCGATCCCCTATGGTGCACTCTCAGTACAATCTGCTCTGATGCCGCATAGTTAAGCCAGTATCTGCTCC
CTGCTTGTGTGTTGGAGGTCGCTGAGTAGTGCGCGAGCAAAATTTAAGCTACAACAAGGCAAGGCTTGAC
CGACAATTGCATGAAGAATCTGCTTAGGGTTAGGCGTTTTGCGCTGCTTCGCGATGTACGGGCCAGATAT
ACGCGTTGACATTGATTATTGACTAGTTATTAATAGTAATCAATTACGGGGTCATTAGTTCATAGCCCAT
ATATGGAGTTCCGCGTTACATAACTTACGGTAAATGGCCCGCCTGGCTGACCGCCCAACGACCCCCGCCC
ATTGACGTCAATAATGACGTATGTTCCCATAGTAACGCCAATAGGGACTTTCCATTGACGTCAATGGGTG
GAGTATTTACGGTAAACTGCCCACTTGGCAGTACATCAAGTGTATCATATGCCAAGTACGCCCCCTATTG
ACGTCAATGACGGTAAATGGCCCGCCTGGCATTATGCCCAGTACATGACCTTATGGGACTTTCCTACTTG
GCAGTACATCTACGTATTAGTCATCGCTATTACCATGGTGATGCGGTTTTGGCAGTACATCAATGGGCGT
GGATAGCGGTTTGACTCACGGGGATTTCCAAGTCTCCACCCCATTGACGTCAATGGGAGTTTGTTTTGGC
ACCAAAATCAACGGGACTTTCCAAAATGTCGTAACAACTCCGCCCCATTGACGCAAATGGGCGGTAGGCG
TGTACGGTGGGAGGTCTATATAA
