>Addgene plasmid #27297 | pAMPK alpha1 full length | addgene partial sequence | sequence record 70351 | CMV-F 5'-CGCAAATGGGCGGTAGGCGTG-3'
CTAGAGAACCCACTGCTTACTGGCTTATCGAAATTAATACGACTCACTATAGGGAGACCCAAGCTGGCTA
GCGTTTAAACTTAAGCTTGGTACCATGGGGTACTACCATCACCATCACCATCACGATTACGATATCCCAA
CGACCGAAAACCTGTATTTTCAGGGCGCCATGGCCGAGAAGCAGAAACACGACGGGCGGGTGAAGATCGG
CCACTACATCCTGGGGGACACGCTTGGTGTCGGCACCTTCGGGAAAGTGAAGGTGGGCAAGCACGAGTTG
ACCGGACATAAAGTGGCTGTGAAGATACTCAACCGGCAGAAGATTCGGAGCCTTGACGTGGTGGGAAAAA
TCCGCCGGGAGATTCAGAACCTGAAGCTGTTCAGGCACCCTCACATCATCAAACTGTACCAGGTCATCAG
TACACCATCTGATATTTTCATGGTGATGGAATATGTCTCTGGAGGAGAGCTATTTGATTATATCTGTAAA
AATGGAAGGTTGGACGAAAAGGAAAGCCGCCGTCTGTTCCAGCAGATCCTTTCCGGTGTGGATTATTGTC
ACAGGCATATGGTGGTCCACAGAGATTTGAAACCTGAGAACGTCCTGCTTGATGCACACATGAATGCAAA
GATAGCCGACTTTGGTCTTTCAAACATGATGTCAGATGGTGAATTTTTAAGAACAAGCTGTGGCTCACCC
AATTATGCCGCACCAGAAGTCATTTCAGGAAGATTGTACGCAGGCCCCGAGGTGGACATCTGGAGCAGCG
GGGTCATTCTCTATGCTTTGCTGTGTGGAACCCTCCCTTTTGATGATGACCATGTGCCAACTCTTTTTAA
GAAGATATGTGATGGGATCTTTTATACCCCTCAGTACTTAAACCCTTCAGTAATCAGCCTTTTGAAACAT
ATGCTGCAGGTGGA
